>Addgene plasmid #66578 | pC13N-iCAG.copGFP | addgene full sequence | sequence record 272923 | Addgene NGS Result
TAATGTGAGTTAGCTCACTCATTAGGCACCCCAGGCTTTACACTTTATGCTTCCGGCTCGTATGTTGTGT
GGAATTGTGAGCGGATAACAATTTCACACAGGAAACAGCTATGACCATGATTACGCCGCGGCCGCAGCAG
GAGAATCATGCCAATGGGCCAATATACATTCTGACCCACAGTTTCATAATAAAATAAAATGGTTGTGGTT
GTAAGCCACTATGTTTCAGAGTGGTTTGTTACACAGCAATAAATAACTAATATAGTAGGCATACCATCAA
GTCCAAAGTAGGTAGAGAAGAATGTAAATAGCAGAGCAAAACAGCATGACTGGTGGCTGGGAGGCTTAAA
ACTGGGACAGGATCAGAGTCATGAAAGAAGTCAAAGAAATGGTTCAGAAGTAAGGCTGAGACTGACTTAC
AAAAGCTGAAAGTCCCTTTAAGTTGGTGTTTGGTGCATTGGCAGGGGCAGGTATGGTGACTTAAAAGAGC
CATGCTCAACAAGATCAAGCACAACACAATCACGGGTCACCCCAGCAGACCTTAGCGAGTCTAGCCATTT
CTTTGGTGGTGGTCACAGTCATGCTTCAGCCCAGTTTCCACTTGGACAAATGGTACATATTTTCAATGAG
ATGAAAATTAAGATACAATCCATGTGCTCAGAGAGTGATCACAGCTCTGACTAAACACTGTGCCCCAAAG
TGTTGAGGAATTGGGAAAACCTAGCTGAGTTAGTGGTCTCTTTTCTGTTACAATAAAGCTCATAATGAAA
ATTAGCCTTCTTTGTTCTTCCCCAAGTCTTTCTTTCTAGACGAAACTACTTTCAACTGTTTTAACTTCCT
TACTGTTAACTTCCATATTTCTAGATAGTATGGTCAGACTGTTATTTCTTGACTTTTAAATGTAAGATAT
TATCTACTGACTTCCTTCTATGTAAGATGAGGATTGAGCTCTCTTACCCTTCTCCCAGCGGCCGCATAAC
TTCGTATAGCATACATTATACGAAGTTATCTGACCTCTTCTCTTCCTCCCACAGGGCCTCGAGAGATCTG
GCAGCGGAGAGGGCAGAGGAAGTCTTCTAACATGCGGTGACGTGGAGGAGAATCCCGGCCCTAGGATTGA
ACAAGATGGATTGCACGCAGGTTCTCCGGCCGCTTGGGTGGAGAGGCTATTCGGCTATGACTGGGCACAA
CAGACAATCGGCTGCTCTGATGCCGCCGTGTTCCGGCTGTCAGCGCAGGGGCGCCCGGTTCTTTTTGTCA
AGACCGACCTGTCCGGTGCCCTGAATGAACTGCAGGACGAGGCAGCGCGGCTATCGTGGCTGGCCACGAC
GGGCGTTCCTTGCGCAGCTGTGCTCGACGTTGTCACTGAAGCGGGAAGGGACTGGCTGCTATTGGGCGAA
GTGCCGGGGCAGGATCTCCTGTCATCTCACCTTGCTCCTGCCGAGAAAGTATCCATCATGGCTGATGCAA
TGCGGCGGCTGCATACGCTTGATCCGGCTACCTGCCCATTCGACCACCAAGCGAAACATCGCATCGAGCG
AGCACGTACTCGGATGGAAGCCGGTCTTGTCGATCAGGATGATCTGGACGAAGAGCATCAGGGGCTCGCG
CCAGCCGAACTGTTCGCCAGGCTCAAGGCGCGCATGCCCGACGGCGAGGATCTCGTCGTGACCCATGGCG
ATGCCTGCTTGCCGAATATCATGGTGGAAAATGGCCGCTTTTCTGGATTCATCGACTGTGGCCGGCTGGG
TGTGGCGGACCGCTATCAGGACATAGCGTTGGCTACCCGTGATATTGCTGAAGAGCTTGGCGGCGAATGG
GCTGACCGCTTCCTCGTGCTTTACGGTATCGCCGCTCCCGATTCGCAGCGCATCGCCTTCTATCGCCTTC
TTGACGAGTTCTTCTAACACCTGGTGCATGACCCGCAAGCCCGGTGCCTGACTGTGCCTTCTAGTTGCCA
GCCATCTGTTGTTTGCCCCTCCCCCGTGCCTTCCTTGACCCTGGAAGGTGCCACTCCCACTGTCCTTTCC
TAATAAAATGAGGAAATTGCATCGCATTGTCTGAGTAGGTGTCATTCTATTCTGGGGGGTGGGGTGGGGC
AGGACAGCAAGGGGGAGGATTGGGAAGACAATAGCAGGCATGCTGGGGATGCGGTGGGCTCTATGGATAA
CTTCGTATAGCATACATTATACGAAGTTATGAGCTCACGGGGACAGCCCCCCCCCAAAGCCCCCAGGGAT
GTAATTACGTCCCTCCCCCGCTAGGGGGCAGCAGCGAGCCGCCCGGGGCTCCGCTCCGGTCCGGCGCTCC
CCCCGCATCCCCGAGCCGGCAGCGTGCGGGGACAGCCCGGGCACGGGGAAGGTGGCACGGGATCGCTTTC
CTCTGAACGCTTCTCGCTGCTCTTTGAGCCTGCAGACACCTGGGGGGATACGGGGAAAAAGCTTTAGGCT
GAAAGAGAGATTTAGAATGACAGAATCATAGAACGGCCTGGGTTGCAAAGGAGCACAGTGCTCATCCAGA
TCCAACCCCCTGCTATGTGCAGGGTCATCAACCAGCAGCCCAGGCTGCCCAGAGCCACATCCAGCCTGGC
CTTGAATGCCTGCAGGGATGGGGCATCCACAGCCTCCTTGGGCAACCTGTTCAGTGCGTCACCACCCTCT
GGGGGAAAAACTGCCTCCTCATATCCAACCCAAACCTCCCCTGTCTCAGTGTAAAGCCATTCCCCCTTGT
CCTATCAAGGGGGAGTTTGCTGTGACATTGTTGGTCTGGGGTGACACATGTTTGCCAATTCAGTGCATCA
CGGAGAGGCAGATCTTGGGGATAAGGAAGTGCAGGACAGCATGGACGTGGGACATGCAGGTGTTGAGGGC
TCTGGGACACTCTCCAAGTCACAGCGTTCAGAACAGCCTTAAGGATAAGAAGATAGGATAGAAGGACAAA
GAGCAAGTTAAAACCCAGCATGGAGAGGAGCACAAAAAGGCCACAGACACTGCTGGTCCCTGTGTCTGAG
CCTGCATGTTTGATGGTGTCTGGATGCAAGCAGAAGGGGTGGAAGAGCTTGCCTGGAGAGATACAGCTGG
GTCAGTAGGACTGGGACAGGCAGCTGGAGAATTGCCATGTAGATGTTCATACAATCGTCAAATCATGAAG
GCTGGAAAAGCCCTCCAAGATCCCCAAGACCAACCCCAACCCACCCACCGTGCCCACTGGCCATGTCCCT
CAGTGCCACATCCCCACAGTTCTTCATCACCTCCAGGGACGGTGACCCCCCCACCTCCGTGGGCAGCTGT
GCCACTGCAGCACCGCTCTTTGGAGAAGGTAAATCTTGCTAAATCCAGCCCGACCCTCCCCTGGCACAAC
GTAAGGCCATTATCTCTCATCCAACTCCAGGACGGAGTCAGTGAGAATATTGGCGCGCCGAATTCTCGCG
ACGATCGGTCGACATAACTTCGTATAGGATACTTTATACGAAGTTATCAATTCAGGCTAGTTATTAATAG
TAATCAATTACGGGGTCATTAGTTCATAGCCCATATATGGAGTTCCGCGTTACATAACTTACGGTAAATG
GCCCGCCTGGCTGACCGCCCAACGACCCCCGCCCATTGACGTCAATAATGACGTATGTTCCCATAGTAAC
GCCAATAGGGACTTTCCATTGACGTCAATGGGTGGAGTATTTACGGTAAACTGCCCACTTGGCAGTACAT
CAAGTGTATCATATGCCAAGTACGCCCCCTATTGACGTCAATGACGGTAAATGGCCCGCCTGGCATTATG
CCCAGTACATGACCTTATGGGACTTTCCTACTTGGCAGTACATCTACGTATTAGTCATCGCTATTACCAT
GGTCGAGGTGAGCCCCACGTTCTGCTTCACTCTCCCCATCTCCCCCCCCTCCCCACCCCCAATTTTGTAT
TTATTTATTTTTTAATTATTTTGTGCAGCGATGGGGGCGGGGGGGGGGGGGGGGCGCGCGCCAGGCGGGG
CGGGGCGGGGCGAGGGGCGGGGCGGGGCGAGGCGGAGAGGTGCGGCGGCAGCCAATCAGAGCGGCGCGCT
CCGAAAGTTTCCTTTTATGGCGAGGCGGCGGCGGCGGCGGCCCTATAAAAAGCGAAGCGCGCGGCGGGCG
GGAGTCGCTGCGCGCTGCCTTCGCCCCGTGCCCCGCTCCGCCGCCGCCTCGCGCCGCCCGCCCCGGCTCT
GACTGACCGCGTTACTCCCACAGGTGAGCGGGCGGGACGGCCCTTCTCCTCCGGGCTGTAATTAGCGCTT
GGTTTAATGACGGCTTGTTTCTTTTCTGTGGCTGCGTGAAAGCCTTGAGGGGCTCCGGGAGGGCCCTTTG
TGCGGGGGGAGCGGCTCGGGGGGTGCGTGCGTGTGTGTGTGCGTGGGGAGCGCCGCGTGCGGCTCCGCGC
TGCCCGGCGGCTGTGAGCGCTGCGGGCGCGGCGCGGGGCTTTGTGCGCTCCGCAGTGTGCGCGAGGGGAG
CGCGGCCGGGGGCGGTGCCCCGCGGTGCGGGGGGGGCTGCGAGGGGAACAAAGGCTGCGTGCGGGGTGTG
TGCGTGGGGGGGTGAGCAGGGGGTGTGGGCGCGTCGGTCGGGCTGCAACCCCCCCTGCACCCCCCTCCCC
GAGTTGCTGAGCACGGCCCGGCTTCGGGTGCGGGGCTCCGTACGGGGCGTGGCGCGGGGCTCGCCGTGCC
GGGCGGGGGGTGGCGGCAGGTGGGGGTGCCGGGCGGGGCGGGGCCGCCTCGGGCCGGGGAGGGCTCGGGG
GAGGGGCGCGGCGGCCCCCGGAGCGCCGGCGGCTGTCGAGGCGCGGCGAGCCGCAGCCATTGCCTTTTAT
GGTAATCGTGCGAGAGGGCGCAGGGACTTCCTTTGTCCCAAATCTGTGCGGAGCCGAAATCTGGGAGGCG
CCGCCGCACCCCCTCTAGCGGGCGCGGGGCGAAGCGGTGCGGCGCCGGCAGGAAGGAAATGGGCGGGGAG
GGCCTTCGTGCGTCGCCGCGCCGCCGTCCCCTTCTCCCTCTCCAGCCTCGGGGCTGTCCGCGGGGGGACG
GCTGCCTTCGGGGGGGACGGGGCAGGGCGGGGTTCGGCTTCTGGCGTGTGACCGGCGGCTCTAGAGCCTC
TGCTAACCATGTTCATGCCTTCTTCTTTTTCCTACAGCTCCTGGGCAACGTGCTGGTTATTGTGCTGTCT
CATCATTTTGGCAAAGAATTGTGTACAACCATGGAGAGCGACGAGAGCGGCCTGCCCGCCATGGAGATCG
AGTGCCGCATCACCGGCACCCTGAACGGCGTGGAGTTCGAGCTGGTGGGCGGCGGAGAGGGCACCCCCAA
GCAGGGCCGCATGACCAACAAGATGAAGAGCACCAAAGGCGCCCTGACCTTCAGCCCCTACCTGCTGAGC
CACGTGATGGGCTACGGCTTCTACCACTTCGGCACCTACCCCAGCGGCTACGAGAACCCCTTCCTGCACG
CCATCAACAACGGCGGCTACACCAACACCCGCATCGAGAAGTACGAGGACGGCGGCGTGCTGCACGTGAG
CTTCAGCTACCGCTACGAGGCCGGCCGCGTGATCGGCGACTTCAAGGTGGTGGGCACCGGCTTCCCCGAG
GACAGCGTGATCTTCACCGACAAGATCATCCGCAGCAACGCCACCGTGGAGCACCTGCACCCCATGGGCG
ATAACGTGCTGGTGGGCAGCTTCGCCCGCACCTTCAGCCTGCGCGACGGCGGCTACTACAGCTTCGTGGT
GGACAGCCACATGCACTTCAAGAGCGCCATCCACCCCAGCATCCTGCAGAACGGGGGCCCCATGTTCGCC
TTCCGCCGCGTGGAGGAGCTGCACAGCAACACCGAGCTGGGCATCGTGGAGTACCAGCACGCCTTCAAGA
CCCCCATCGCCTTCGCCAGATCCCGCGCTCAGTCGTCCAATTCTGCCGTGGACGGCACCGCCGGACCCGG
CTCCACCGGATCTCGCTAAACGCGTGAATTCACTCCTCAGGTGCAGGCTGCCTATCAGAAGGTGGTGGCT
GGTGTGGCCAATGCCCTGGCTCACAAATACCACTGAGATCTTTTTCCCTCTGCCAAAAATTATGGGGACA
TCATGAAGCCCCTTGAGCATCTGACTTCTGGCTAATAAAGGAAATTTATTTTCATTGCAATAGTGTGTTG
GAATTTTTTGTGTCTCTCACTCGGAAGGACATATGGGAGGGCAAATCATTTAAAACATCAGAATGAGTAT
TTGGTTTAGAGTTTGGCAACATATGCCCATATGCTGGCTGCCATGAACAAAGGTTGGCTATAAAGAGGTC
ATCAGTATATGAAACAGCCCCCTGCTGTCCATTCCTTATTCCATAGAAAAGCCTTGACTTGAGGTTAGAT
TTTTTTTATATTTTGTTTTGTGTTATTTTTTTCTTTAACATCCCTAAAATTTTCCTTACATGTTTTACTA
GCCAGATTTTTCCTCCTCTCCTGACTACTCCCAGTCATAGCTGTCCCTCTTCTCTTATGGAGATCACCGG
TATAACTTCGTATAATGTATACTATACGAAGTTATGGTACCTTAATTAAGTTAACATGCATAGTACTGAG
CTCACGGGGACAGCCCCCCCCCAAAGCCCCCAGGGATGTAATTACGTCCCTCCCCCGCTAGGGGGCAGCA
GCGAGCCGCCCGGGGCTCCGCTCCGGTCCGGCGCTCCCCCCGCATCCCCGAGCCGGCAGCGTGCGGGGAC
AGCCCGGGCACGGGGAAGGTGGCACGGGATCGCTTTCCTCTGAACGCTTCTCGCTGCTCTTTGAGCCTGC
AGACACCTGGGGGGATACGGGGAAAAAGCTTTAGGCTGAAAGAGAGATTTAGAATGACAGAATCATAGAA
CGGCCTGGGTTGCAAAGGAGCACAGTGCTCATCCAGATCCAACCCCCTGCTATGTGCAGGGTCATCAACC
AGCAGCCCAGGCTGCCCAGAGCCACATCCAGCCTGGCCTTGAATGCCTGCAGGGATGGGGCATCCACAGC
CTCCTTGGGCAACCTGTTCAGTGCGTCACCACCCTCTGGGGGAAAAACTGCCTCCTCATATCCAACCCAA
ACCTCCCCTGTCTCAGTGTAAAGCCATTCCCCCTTGTCCTATCAAGGGGGAGTTTGCTGTGACATTGTTG
GTCTGGGGTGACACATGTTTGCCAATTCAGTGCATCACGGAGAGGCAGATCTTGGGGATAAGGAAGTGCA
GGACAGCATGGACGTGGGACATGCAGGTGTTGAGGGCTCTGGGACACTCTCCAAGTCACAGCGTTCAGAA
CAGCCTTAAGGATAAGAAGATAGGATAGAAGGACAAAGAGCAAGTTAAAACCCAGCATGGAGAGGAGCAC
AAAAAGGCCACAGACACTGCTGGTCCCTGTGTCTGAGCCTGCATGTTTGATGGTGTCTGGATGCAAGCAG
AAGGGGTGGAAGAGCTTGCCTGGAGAGATACAGCTGGGTCAGTAGGACTGGGACAGGCAGCTGGAGAATT
GCCATGTAGATGTTCATACAATCGTCAAATCATGAAGGCTGGAAAAGCCCTCCAAGATCCCCAAGACCAA
CCCCAACCCACCCACCGTGCCCACTGGCCATGTCCCTCAGTGCCACATCCCCACAGTTCTTCATCACCTC
CAGGGACGGTGACCCCCCCACCTCCGTGGGCAGCTGTGCCACTGCAGCACCGCTCTTTGGAGAAGGTAAA
TCTTGCTAAATCCAGCCCGACCCTCCCCTGGCACAACGTAAGGCCATTATCTCTCATCCAACTCCAGGAC
GGAGTCAGTGAGAATATTGTTTAAACTCCTCATCCTTCCAACATAAATATATTTTGGGATTATATCAACA
TTCAATGTTACTTAAAGTGACCTTGTAAATATTTTCACAACTGAGCCATGTTTGATTTGTATACTTATGT
TTACTTTACTGTTTTTCCTGAAGTTAATAATTGCCTTGAATTTATTTATTTCTTTAAAAATGTTTCATTA
CTCAGGACTGTAGTTTACATTACGATTCTTTGTGTTATACAGTTGATGGGTTTCTTTTCTTTCTTAATTT
CTTTAAAAAATAGAGATGGGGTCTTACTATATTACCCAGGCTGGTCTTGAAGTCCTGGGCTCAAGTGATC
TTCCTGTCTCAGCCTACCAAGTAGCTGAGACTATAGGTGCAAAAAAGCCACTATACCTGGCTAGTTTACA
GGTTTTAACAAATGCATTATGCCACGTATCCATTATTACAGGATCACACAAGATATTTTCATTACCCTGA
AAGCATCCCTGTGTTCCACCAATTCATCCTGCCTCCATGAGCCGCTGGCAACCACTGATCTCTATAGTTT
TGCCTTTTCTAAAATGTCATATAATTGGAATCATACAGTCTGTAGCATTTTCAGACTAGCTTTTAAAATT
TGGCAATATGCATTTAAGGTTCCTCCTTAAATGTGAAGGGCATAGCCAATGTGGCTTGATAGCTCATTTC
TTTTTATTGGTGAATATTTCATTGTCTGGATGTTCCACAGTTTGTTTATCCATTCACCTATTCAATTTGC
TTTTTTTCTGTGTATCTATCACTAATTCAATACTGGACTCTCCAACAGAGCCGTTTAAACACTGGCCGTC
GTTTTACAACGTCGTGACTGGGAAAACCCTGGCGTTACCCAACTTAATCGCCTTGCAGCACATCCCCCTT
TCGCCAGCTGGCGTAATAGCGAAGAGGCCCGCACCGATCGCCCTTCCCAACAGTTGCGCAGCCTGAATGG
CGAATGGCGCCTGATGCGGTATTTTCTCCTTACGCATCTGTGCGGTATTTCACACCGCATATGGTGCACT
CTCAGTACAATCTGCTCTGATGCCGCATAGTTAAGCCAGCCCCGACACCCGCCAACACCCGCTGACGCGC
CCTGACGGGCTTGTCTGCTCCCGGCATCCGCTTACAGACAAGCTGTGACCGTCTCCGGGAGCTGCATGTG
TCAGAGGTTTTCACCGTCATCACCGAAACGCGCGATGCAGCTCTGGCCCGTGTCTCAAAATCTCTGATGT
TACATTGCACAAGATAAAAATATATCATCATGAACAATAAAACTGTCTGCTTACATAAACAGTAATACAA
GGGGTGTTATGAGCCATATTCAACGGGAAACGTCGAGGCCGCGATTAAATTCCAACATGGATGCTGATTT
ATATGGGTATAAATGGGCTCGCGATAATGTCGGGCAATCAGGTGCGACAATCTATCGCTTGTATGGGAAG
CCCGATGCGCCAGAGTTGTTTCTGAAACATGGCAAAGGTAGCGTTGCCAATGATGTTACAGATGAGATGG
TCAGACTAAACTGGCTGACGGAATTTATGCCTCTTCCGACCATCAAGCATTTTATCCGTACTCCTGATGA
TGCATGGTTACTCACCACTGCGATCCCCGGAAAAACAGCATTCCAGGTATTAGAAGAATATCCTGATTCA
GGTGAAAATATTGTTGATGCGCTGGCAGTGTTCCTGCGCCGGTTGCATTCGATTCCTGTTTGTAATTGTC
CTTTTAACAGCGATCGCGTATTTCGTCTCGCTCAGGCGCAATCACGAATGAATAACGGTTTGGTTGATGC
GAGTGATTTTGATGACGAGCGTAATGGCTGGCCTGTTGAACAAGTCTGGAAAGAAATGCATAAACTTTTG
CCATTCTCACCGGATTCAGTCGTCACTCATGGTGATTTCTCACTTGATAACCTTATTTTTGACGAGGGGA
AATTAATAGGTTGTATTGATGTTGGACGAGTCGGAATCGCAGACCGATACCAGGATCTTGCCATCCTATG
GAACTGCCTCGGTGAGTTTTCTCCTTCATTACAGAAACGGCTTTTTCAAAAATATGGTATTGATAATCCT
GATATGAATAAATTGCAGTTTCATTTGATGCTCGATGAGTTTTTCTAATCAGAATTGGTTAATTGGTTGT
AACATTATTCAGATTGGGCTTGATTTAAAACTTCATTTTTAATTTAAAAGGATCTAGGTGAAGATCCTTT
TTGATAATCTCATGACCAAAATCCCTTAACGTGAGTTTTCGTTCCACTGAGCGTCAGACCCCGTAGAAAA
GATCAAAGGATCTTCTTGAGATCCTTTTTTTCTGCGCGTAATCTGCTGCTTGCAAACAAAAAAACCACCG
CTACCAGCGGTGGTTTGTTTGCCGGATCAAGAGCTACCAACTCTTTTTCCGAAGGTAACTGGCTTCAGCA
GAGCGCAGATACCAAATACTGTTCTTCTAGTGTAGCCGTAGTTAGGCCACCACTTCAAGAACTCTGTAGC
ACCGCCTACATACCTCGCTCTGCTAATCCTGTTACCAGTGGCTGCTGCCAGTGGCGATAAGTCGTGTCTT
ACCGGGTTGGACTCAAGACGATAGTTACCGGATAAGGCGCAGCGGTCGGGCTGAACGGGGGGTTCGTGCA
CACAGCCCAGCTTGGAGCGAACGACCTACACCGAACTGAGATACCTACAGCGTGAGCTATGAGAAAGCGC
CACGCTTCCCGAAGGGAGAAAGGCGGACAGGTATCCGGTAAGCGGCAGGGTCGGAACAGGAGAGCGCACG
AGGGAGCTTCCAGGGGGAAACGCCTGGTATCTTTATAGTCCTGTCGGGTTTCGCCACCTCTGACTTGAGC
GTCGATTTTTGTGATGCTCGTCAGGGGGGCGGAGCCTATGGAAAAACGCCAGCAACGCGGCCTTTTTACG
GTTCCTGGCCTTTTGCTGGCCTTTTGCTCACATGTTCTTTCCTGCGTTATCCCCTGATTCTGTGGATAAC
CGTATTACCGCCTTTGAGTGAGCTGATACCGCTCGCCGCAGCCGAACGACCGAGCGCAGCGAGTCAGTGA
GCGAGGAAGCGGAAGAGCGCCCAATACGCAAACCGCCTCTCCCCGCGCGTTGGCCGATTCATTAATGCAG
CTGGCACGACAGGTTTCCCGACTGGAAAGCGGGCAGTGAGCGCAACGCAAT
Features (pLannotate 1.2.2; 25 found; start..end, strand, type, name):
      1..22      +  protein_bind   CAP binding site: CAP binding activates transcription in the presence of cAMP. E. coli catabolite activator protein
     37..67      +  promoter       lac promoter: promoter for the E. coli lac operon
     71..93      +  protein_bind   lac operator (fragment): The lac repressor binds to the lac operator to inhibit transcription in E. coli. This inhibition can be relieved by adding lactose or isopropyl-β-D-thiogalactopyranoside (IPTG). lac repressor encoded by lacI
    976..1009    +  protein_bind   loxP: Cre-mediated recombination occurs in the 8-bp core sequence (GCATACAT). Cre recombinase
   1010..1035    +  misc_feature   SA: splice acceptor site
   1115..1905    +  CDS            NeoR/KanR (fragment): aminoglycoside phosphotransferase from Tn5; aph(3')-II (or nptII); confers resistance to neomycin, kanamycin, and G418 (Geneticin®)
   1908..1941    +  CDS            PuroR (fragment): puromycin N-acetyltransferase; pac from Streptomyces alboniger; confers resistance to puromycin
   1942..2166    +  polyA_signal   bGH poly(A) signal: bovine growth hormone polyadenylation signal
   2167..2200    +  protein_bind   loxP: Cre-mediated recombination occurs in the 8-bp core sequence (GCATACAT). Cre recombinase
   2745..2873    -  CDS            OR51A4 (fragment): O51A4_HUMAN - Experimental evidence at transcript level: Swiss-Prot protein existence level 2. Odorant receptor. From Homo sapiens (Human).
   3444..3477    +  protein_bind   lox2272: Cre-mediated recombination occurs in the 8-bp core sequence (GGATACTT). lox2272 sites are compatible with each other, but incompatible with loxP or loxN sites (Lee and Saito, 1988). Cre recombinase
   3548..3851    +  enhancer       CMV enhancer: human cytomegalovirus immediate early enhancer
   3853..4130    +  promoter       chicken β-actin promoter: No description available
   4131..5147    +  intron         chimeric intron: chimera between introns from chicken β-actin and rabbit β-globin
   5233..5897    +  CDS            CopGFP (fragment): green fluorescent protein 2 from Pontellina plumata, also known as ppluGFP2 (Shagin et al., 2004)
   5973..6053    +  CDS            HBB (fragment): HBB_PONPY - Experimental evidence at transcript level: Swiss-Prot protein existence level 2. Involved in oxygen transport from the lung to the various peripheral tissues. From Pongo pygmaeus (Bornean orangutan).
   6124..6179    +  polyA_signal   β-globin poly(A) signal: rabbit β-globin polyadenylation signal (Gil and Proudfoot, 1987)
   6512..6545    -  protein_bind   loxP511: Cre-mediated recombination occurs in the 8-bp core sequence (GTATACAT). loxP511 sites are compatible with each other, but incompatible with wild-type loxP sites. Cre recombinase
   7122..7250    -  CDS            OR51A4 (fragment): O51A4_HUMAN - Experimental evidence at transcript level: Swiss-Prot protein existence level 2. Odorant receptor. From Homo sapiens (Human).
   8600..8754    +  CDS            lacZα (fragment): LacZα fragment of β-galactosidase; lacZ fragment
   8760..8859    -  misc_feature   bom (fragment): basis of mobility region from pBR322
   8961..9002    -  CDS            rop (fragment): Rop protein, which maintains plasmids at low copy number; rop
   9109..9918    +  CDS            KanR: aminoglycoside phosphotransferase; aph(3')-Ia; confers resistance to kanamycin in bacteria or G418 (Geneticin®) in eukaryotes
  10096..10684   +  rep_origin     ori: high-copy-number ColE1/pMB1/pBR322/pUC origin of replication
  10867..10959   +  CDS            lacI (fragment): lac repressor; lacI; The lac repressor binds to the lac operator to inhibit transcription in E. coli. This inhibition can be relieved by adding lactose or isopropyl-β-D-thiogalactopyranoside (IPTG).
