[The description below was written by a language model from this plasmid's Addgene catalogue record and pLannotate feature annotations shown in this document.]
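Description:
pC13N-iCAG.copGFP is a mammalian gene-targeting donor plasmid built on the pC13N-iRMCE backbone. It is designed to insert a constitutive green fluorescent reporter into the human CLYBL safe harbor locus when used with the matching pZT-C13 TALENs. In bacteria it is carried on a high-copy ColE1/pUC-type origin and selected with kanamycin through an aph(3')-Ia gene. Remnants of lac regulatory elements, lacZα, bom and rop reflect the cloning-vector backbone. The homology arms are not annotated as such, but the unannotated stretches flanking the cassettes are presumably the CLYBL arms.

The payload has two modules. The first is a promoterless selection cassette: a splice acceptor followed by a neomycin resistance coding sequence and a bGH polyadenylation signal, all flanked by loxP sites. Without its own promoter, G418 resistance should depend on splicing into a transcript at the integration site, which favors correctly targeted clones, and Cre can later excise the marker. A short puromycin-resistance fragment after NeoR appears to be a cloning remnant.

The second module is the reporter. A CAG promoter (CMV enhancer, chicken β-actin promoter and chimeric intron) drives copGFP, cloned between BsrGI and MluI and terminated by a rabbit β-globin polyadenylation signal. This unit is bracketed by heterospecific lox2272 and loxP511 sites, consistent with the backbone's "RMCE" name and allowing Cre-mediated cassette exchange. Repeated sequences on either side, auto-annotated as an odorant receptor fragment, may be insulator elements, which the "i" in the name could signify, though the record does not say so.

The associated publication describes using CLYBL targeting to obtain enhanced transgene expression and to generate reporter human iPSC and neural stem cell lines.
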