Addgene plasmid #66578: pC13N-iCAG.copGFP
Purpose: CLYBL safe harbor gene targeting donor expressing CAG-driven copGFP, compatible with pZT-C13 TALENs
Depositing lab: Jizhong Zou. Depositing organization: National Heart, Lung, and Blood Institute (NHLBI). Publication: Transcription activator-like effector nuclease (TALEN)-mediated CLYBL targeting enables enhanced transgene expression and one-step generation of dual reporter human induced pluripotent stem cell (iPSC) and neural stem cell (NSC) lines. Cerbini T, Funahashi R, Luo Y, Liu C, Park K, Rao M, Malik N, Zou J. PLoS One. 2015 Jan 14;10(1):e0116032. doi: 10.1371/journal.pone.0116032. eCollection 2015. PONE-D-14-41442 PubMed 25587899.
Backbone
  Vector backbone: pC13N-iRMCE
  Backbone size w/o insert (bp): 10214
  Total vector size (bp): 10973
  Modifications to backbone: copGFP was cloned under CAG promoter
  Vector type: Mammalian Expression
  Selectable markers: Neomycin (select with G418)
Growth in bacteria
  Bacterial resistance: Kanamycin, 50 μg/mL
  Growth temperature: 37°C
  Growth strain: DH5alpha
  Copy number: High Copy
Gene/Insert
  Gene/Insert name: copGFP
  Species: Synthetic
  Insert size (bp): 759
  Promoter: CAG
  Cloning method: Restriction Enzyme; 5′ cloning site BsrGI (not destroyed); 3′ cloning site MluI (not destroyed)
  Sequencing primers: 5′ gggcggggttcggcttctgg
Terms and licenses: Academic/Nonprofit Terms; Industry Terms: Not Available to Industry
How to cite: pC13N-iCAG.copGFP was a gift from Jizhong Zou (Addgene plasmid # 66578 ; http://n2t.net/addgene:66578 ; RRID:Addgene_66578)
