>Addgene plasmid #66578 | pC13N-iCAG.copGFP | addgene partial sequence | sequence record 117577 | M13pUC-Fwd 5'-CCCAGTCACGACGTTGTAAAACG-3'
TCCAGTATTGAATTAGTGATAGATACACAGAAAAAAAGCAAATTGAATAGGTGAATGGATAAACAAACTG
TGGAACATCCAGACAATGAAATATTCACCAATAAAAAGAAATGAGCTATCAAGCCACATTGGCTATGCCC
TTCACATTTAAGGAGGAACCTTAAATGCATATTGCCAAATTTTAAAAGCTAGTCTGAAAATGCTACAGAC
TGTATGATTCCAATTATATGACATTTTAGAAAAGGCAAAACTATAGAGATCAGTGGTTGCCAGCGGCTCA
TGGAGGCAGGATGAATTGGTGGAACACAGGGATGCTTTCAGGGTAATGAAAATATCTTGTGTGATCCTGT
AATAATGGATACGTGGCATAATGCATTTGTTAAAACCTGTAAACTAGCCAGGTATAGTGGCTTTTTTGCA
CCTATAGTCTCAGCTACTTGGTAGGCTGAGACAGGAAGATCACTTGAGCCCAGGACTTCAAGACCAGCCT
GGGTAATATAGTAAGACCCCATCTCTATTTTTTAAAGAAATTAAGAAAGAAAAGAAACCCATCAACTGTA
TAACACAAAGAATCGTAATGTAAACTACAGTCCTGAGTAATGAAACATTTTTAAAGAAATAAATAAATTC
AAGGCAATTATTAACTTCAGGAAAAACAGTAAAGTAAACATAAGTATACAAATCAAACATGGCTCAGTTG
TGAAAATATTTACAAGGTCACTTTAAGTAACATTGAATGTTGATATAATCCCAAAA
