>Addgene plasmid #66578 | pC13N-iCAG.copGFP | addgene partial sequence | sequence record 117580 | M13pUC-Rev 5'-AGCGGATAACAATTTCACACAGG-3'
TGATTACGCCGCGGCCGCAGCAGGAGAATCATGCCAATGGGCCAATATACATTCTGACCCACAGTTTCAT
AATAAAATAAAATGGTTGTGGTTGTAAGCCACTATGTTTCAGAGTGGTTTGTTACACAGCAATAAATAAC
TAATATAGTAGGCATACCATCAAGTCCAAAGTAGGTAGAGAAGAATGTAAATAGCAGAGCAAAACAGCAT
GACTGGTGGCTGGGAGGCTTAAAACTGGGACAGGATCAGAGTCATGAAAGAAGTCAAAGAAATGGTTCAG
AAGTAAGGCTGAGACTGACTTACAAAAGCTGAAAGTCCCTTTAAGTTGGTGTTTGGTGCATTGGCAGGGG
CAGGTATGGTGACTTAAAAGAGCCATGCTCAACAAGATCAAGCACAACACAATCACGGGTCACCCCAGCA
GACCTTAGCGAGTCTAGCCATTTCTTTGGTGGTGGTCACAGTCATGCTTCAGCCCAGTTTCCACTTGGAC
AAATGGTACATATTTTCAATGAGATGAAAATTAAGATACAATCCATGTGCTCAGAGAGTGATCACAGCTC
TGACTAAACACTGTGCCCCAAAGTGTTGAGGAATTGGGAAAACCTAGCTGAGTTAGTGGTCTCTTTTCTG
TTACAATAAAGCTCATAATGAAAATTAGCCTTCTTTGTTCTTCCCCAAGTCTTTCTTTCTAGACGAAACT
ACTTTCAACTGTTTTAACTTCCTTACTGTTAACTTCCATATTTCTAGATAGTATGGTCAGACTGTTATTT
CTTGACTTTTAAATGTAAGATATTATCTACTGACTTCCTTCTATGTAAGATGAGGATTGAGCTCTCTTAC
CCTTCTCCCAGCGGCCGCATAACTTCGTATAGCATACATTATACGAAGTTATCTGACCTCTTCTCTTCCT
CCCACAGGGCCTCGAGAGATCTGGCAGCGGAGAGGGCAGAGGAAGTCTTCTAACATGCGGTGACGTGGAG
GAGAATCCCGGCCCTAGGATTGAACAAGATGGATTGCACGCAGGTTCTCCGGCCGCTTGG
