>Addgene plasmid #66578 | pC13N-iCAG.copGFP | addgene partial sequence | sequence record 117583 | CAGenhancer-F 5'-GGGCGTACTTGGCATATGAT-3'
CGTAAATACTCCACCCATTGACGTCAATGGAAAGTCCCTATTGGCGTTACTATGGGAACATACGTCATTA
TTGACGTCAATGGGCGGGGGTCGTTGGGCGGTCAGCCAGGCGGGCCATTTACCGTAAGTTATGTAACGCG
GAACTCCATATATGGGCTATGAACTAATGACCCCGTAATTGATTACTATTAATAACTAGCCTGAATTGAT
AACTTCGTATAAAGTATCCTATACGAAGTTATGTCGACCGATCGTCGCGAGAATTCGGCGCGCCAATATT
CTCACTGACTCCGTCCTGGAGTTGGATGAGAGATAATGGCCTTACGTTGTGCCAGGGGAGGGTCGGGCTG
GATTTAGCAAGATTTACCTTCTCCAAAGAGCGGTGCTGCAGTGGCACAGCTGCCCACGGAGGTGGGGGGG
TCACCGTCCCTGGAGGTGATGAAGAACTGTGGGGATGTGGCACTGAGGGACATGGCCAGTGGGCACGGTG
GGTGGGTTGGGGTTGGTCTTGGGGATCTTGGAGGGCTTTTCCAGCCTTCATGATTTGACGATTGTATGAA
CATCTACATGGCAATTCTCCAGCTGCCTGTCCCAGTCCTACTGACCCAGCTGTATCTCTCCAGGCAAGCT
CTTCCACCCCTTCTGCTTGCATCCAGACACCATCAAACATGCAGGCTCAGACACAGGGACCAGCAGTGTC
TGTGGCCTTTTTGTGCTCCTCTCCATGCTGGGTTTTAACTTGCTCTTTGTCCTTCTATCCTATCTTCTTA
TCCTTAAGGCTGTTCTGAACGCTGT
