>Addgene plasmid #66578 | pC13N-iCAG.copGFP | addgene partial sequence | sequence record 117623 | Neo-F 5'-CGTTGGCTACCCGTGATATT-3'
GGCTGACCGCTTCCTCGTGCTTTACGGTATCGCCGCTCCCGATTCGCAGCGCATCGCCTTCTATCGCCTT
CTTGACGAGTTCTTCTAACACCTGGTGCATGACCCGCAAGCCCGGTGCCTGACTGTGCCTTCTAGTTGCC
AGCCATCTGTTGTTTGCCCCTCCCCCGTGCCTTCCTTGACCCTGGAAGGTGCCACTCCCACTGTCCTTTC
CTAATAAAATGAGGAAATTGCATCGCATTGTCTGAGTAGGTGTCATTCTATTCTGGGGGGTGGGGTGGGG
CAGGACAGCAAGGGGGAGGATTGGGAAGACAATAGCAGGCATGCTGGGGATGCGGTGGGCTCTATGGATA
ACTTCGTATAGCATACATTATACGAAGTTATGAGCTCACGGGGACAGCCCCCCCCCAAAGCCCCCAGGGA
TGTAATTACGTCCCTCCCCCGCTAGGGGGCAGCAGCGAGCCGCCCGGGGCTCCGCTCCGGTCCGGCGCTC
CCCCCGCATCCCCGAGCCGGCAGCGTGCGGGGACAGCCCGGGCACGGGGAAGGTGGCACGGGATCGCTTT
CCTCTGAACGCTTCTCGCTGCTCTTTGAGCCTGCAGACACCTGGGGGGATACGGGGAAAAAGCTTTAGGC
TGAAAGAGAGATTTAGAATGACAGAATCATAGAACGGCCTGGGTTGCAAAGGAGCACAGTGCTCATCCAG
ATCCAACCCCCTGCTATGTGCAGGGTCATCAACCAGCAGCCCAGGCTGCCCAGAGCCACATCCAGCCTGG
CCTTGAATGCCTGCAGGGATGGGGCATCCACAGCCTCCTTGGGCAACCTGTTCAGTGCGTCACCACCCTC
TGGG
