>Addgene plasmid #66578 | pC13N-iCAG.copGFP | addgene partial sequence | sequence record 117624 | Bglob-pA-R 5'-ttttggcagagggaaaaaga-3'
CCAGGGCATTGGCCACACCAGCCACCACCTTCTGATAGGCAGCCTGCACCTGAGGAGTGAATTCACGCGT
TTAGCGAGATCCGGTGGAGCCGGGTCCGGCGGTGCCGTCCACGGCAGAATTGGACGACTGAGCGCGGGAT
CTGGCGAAGGCGATGGGGGTCTTGAAGGCGTGCTGGTACTCCACGATGCCCAGCTCGGTGTTGCTGTGCA
GCTCCTCCACGCGGCGGAAGGCGAACATGGGGCCCCCGTTCTGCAGGATGCTGGGGTGGATGGCGCTCTT
GAAGTGCATGTGGCTGTCCACCACGAAGCTGTAGTAGCCGCCGTCGCGCAGGCTGAAGGTGCGGGCGAAG
CTGCCCACCAGCACGTTATCGCCCATGGGGTGCAGGTGCTCCACGGTGGCGTTGCTGCGGATGATCTTGT
CGGTGAAGATCACGCTGTCCTCGGGGAAGCCGGTGCCCACCACCTTGAAGTCGCCGATCACGCGGCCGGC
CTCGTAGCGGTAGCTGAAGCTCACGTGCAGCACGCCGCCGTCCTCGTACTTCTCGATGCGGGTGTTGGTG
TAGCCGCCGTTGTTGATGGCGTGCAGGAAGGGGTTCTCGTAGCCGCTGGGGTAGGTGCCGAAGTGGTAGA
AGCCGTAGCCCATCACGTGGCTCAGCAGGTAGGGGCTGAAGGTCAGGGCGCCTTTGGTGCTCTTCATCTT
GTTGGTCATGCGGCCCTGCTTGGGGGTGCCCTCTCCGCCGCCCACCAGCTCGAACTCCACGCCGTTCAGG
GTGCCGGTGATGCGGCACTCGATCTCCATGGCGGGCAGGCCGCTCTCGTCGCTCTCCATGGTTGTACACA
ATTCTTTGCCAAAATGATGAGACAGCACAATAACCAGCACGTTGCCCAGGAGCTGTAGGA
